Addgene plasmid #235935: pME_Cp_0_5b_002_atpB_3'UTR_Cr
Purpose: atpB 3'UTR Chlamydomonas reinhardtii
Depositing lab: Tobias Erb. Depositing organization: Max Planck Institute for Terrestrial Microbiology. Publication: A modular high-throughput approach for advancing synthetic biology in the chloroplast of Chlamydomonas. Inckemann RM, Chotel T, Burgis M, Brinkmann CK, Andreas L, Baumann J, Sharma P, Klose M, Barrett J, Ries F, Paczia N, Glatter T, Mackinder LCM, Willmund F, Erb TJ. Nat Plants. 2025 Nov;11(11):2332-2349. doi: 10.1038/s41477-025-02126-2. Epub 2025 Nov 3. PubMed 41184475.
Backbone
  Vector backbone: pME_Cp_UAV_GFP
  Backbone size w/o insert (bp): 2101
  Vector type: Synthetic Biology
Growth in bacteria
  Bacterial resistance: Chloramphenicol, 25 μg/mL
  Growth temperature: 37°C
  Growth strain: DH5alpha
  Copy number: High Copy
Gene/Insert
  Gene/Insert name: atpB 3'UTR
  Species: Chlamydomonas reinhardtii
  Insert size (bp): 95
  Cloning method: Restriction Enzyme; 5′ cloning site BsaI (destroyed during cloning); 3′ cloning site BsaI (destroyed during cloning)
  Sequencing primers: 5′ CGTATCACGAGGCAGAATTTC; 3′ CCTGCATAACGCGAAGTAATC
Terms and licenses: Academic/Nonprofit Terms; Industry Terms: Not Available to Industry
Depositor comments: Please visit https://doi.org/10.1101/2024.05.08.593163 for bioRxiv preprint.
How to cite: pME_Cp_0_5b_002_atpB_3'UTR_Cr was a gift from Tobias Erb (Addgene plasmid # 235935 ; http://n2t.net/addgene:235935 ; RRID:Addgene_235935)
