[The description below was written by a language model from this plasmid's Addgene catalogue record and pLannotate feature annotations shown in this document.]
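Description:
pME_Cp_0_5b_002_atpB_3'UTR_Cr is a small (about 2.2 kb) synthetic-biology part plasmid that stores a 95 bp 3' untranslated region from the Chlamydomonas reinhardtii chloroplast atpB gene. It is built on the pME_Cp_UAV_GFP backbone, and the part was inserted using BsaI sites that were destroyed during cloning. This is consistent with Type IIS (Golden Gate-style) cloning, in which the incoming fragment presumably replaces the placeholder suggested by the backbone name. The name suggests a level 0 part occupying a "5b" position in a modular chloroplast cloning scheme, although the record does not spell out that syntax.

The plasmid is maintained in E. coli at high copy through a ColE1/pUC-type origin of replication. A short fragment matching the RSF1030 origin is also annotated nearby. Selection is with chloramphenicol, conferred by the cat gene under its native promoter and followed by the lambda t0 terminator. The annotation software did not label the atpB 3'UTR itself, but the insert most likely lies in the unannotated interval between the BioBrick prefix and suffix sequences. That region is flanked by a putative bacterial terminator upstream and the his operon terminator downstream, which insulate the cloning site from surrounding transcription.

The plasmid carries no promoter, coding sequence or algal selection marker for the payload, so it is not an expression vector. It serves as a reusable regulatory building block, supplying a 3'UTR that can be combined with promoters, 5'UTRs and coding sequences when assembling transcription units for chloroplast engineering in Chlamydomonas. In chloroplast genes, such 3' elements generally contribute to transcript end formation and stability.
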