Features (pLannotate 1.2.2; 9 found; start..end, strand, type, name):
    736..830     -  terminator     lambda t0 terminator: transcription terminator from phage lambda
    854..1510    -  CDS            cat: CAT_ECOLX - Experimental evidence at protein level: Swiss-Prot protein existence level 1. This enzyme is an effector of chloramphenicol resistance in bacteria. From Escherichia coli. This protein is used as a marker in many commonly used cloning vectors, such as pACYC184.
   1511..1608    -  promoter       cat promoter: promoter of the E. coli cat gene encoding chloramphenicol acetyltransferase
   1694..1737    -  terminator     bacterial terminator: putative bacterial transcription terminator
   1740..1761    +  misc_feature   BioBrick prefix: BioBrick prefix for parts that do not start with "ATG"
   1889..1908    +  misc_feature   BioBrick suffix: universal suffix for all parts
   1909..1966    +  terminator     his operon terminator: This putative transcriptin terminator from the E. coli his operon has a 2-bp deletion introduced during synthesis. Its efficiency has not been determined.
   1985..2113    -  rep_origin     RSF ori (fragment): Plasmids containing the RSF 1030 origin of replication can be propagated in E. coli cells that contain additional plasmids with compatible origins.
   2161..553     -  rep_origin     ori (across the origin): high-copy-number ColE1/pMB1/pBR322/pUC origin of replication
>Addgene plasmid #235935 | pME_Cp_0_5b_002_atpB_3'UTR_Cr | addgene full sequence | sequence record 471508 | Addgene NGS Result
AAATCGACGCTCAAGTCAGAGGTGGCGAAACCCGACAGGACTATAAAGATACCAGGCGTTTCCCCCTGGA
AGCTCCCTCGTGCGCTCTCCTGTTCCGACCCTGCCGCTTACCGGATACCTGTCCGCCTTTCTCCCTTCGG
GAAGCGTGGCGCTTTCTCATAGCTCACGCTGTAGGTATCTCAGTTCGGTGTAGGTCGTTCGCTCCAAGCT
GGGCTGTGTGCACGAACCCCCCGTTCAGCCCGACCGCTGCGCCTTATCCGGTAACTATCGTCTTGAGTCC
AACCCGGTAAGACACGACTTATCGCCACTGGCAGCAGCCACTGGTAACAGGATTAGCAGAGCGAGGTATG
TAGGCGGTGCTACAGAGTTCTTGAAGTGGTGGCCTAACTACGGCTACACTAGAAGAACAGTATTTGGTAT
CTGCGCTCTGCTGAAGCCAGTTACCTTCGGAAAAAGAGTTGGTAGCTCTTGATCCGGCAAACAAACCACC
GCTGGTAGCGGTGGTTTTTTTGTTTGCAAGCAGCAGATTACGCGCAGAAAAAAAGGATCTCAAGAAGATC
CTTTGATCTTTTCTACGGGGTCTGACGCTCAGTGGAACGAAAACTCACGTTAAGGGATTTTGGTCATGAG
ATTATCAAAAAGGATCTTCACCTAGATCCTTTTAAATTAAAAATGAAGTTTTAAATCAATCTAAAGTATA
TATGAGTAAACTTGGTCTGACAGCTCGAGGCTTGGATTCTCACCAATAAAAAACGCCCGGCGGCAACCGA
GCGTTCTGAACAAATCCAGATGGAGTTCTGAGGTCATTACTGGATCTATCAACAGGAGTCCAAGCGAGCT
CGATATCAAATTACGCCCCGCCCTGCCACTCGTCGCAGTACTGTTGTAATTCATTAAGCATTCTGCCGAC
ATGGAAGCCATCACAAACGGCATGATGAACCTGAATCGCCAGCGGCATCAGCACCTTGTCGCCTTGCGTA
TAATATTTGCCCATGGTGAAAACGGGGGCGAAGAAGTTGTCCATATTGGCCACGTTTAAATCAAAACTGG
TGAAACTCACCCAGGGATTGGCTGATACGAAAAACATATTCTCAATAAACCCTTTAGGGAAATAGGCCAG
GTTTTCACCGTAACACGCCACATCTTGCGAATATATGTGTAGAAACTGCCGGAAATCGTCGTGGTATTCA
CTCCAGAGTGATGAAAACGTTTCAGTTTGCTCATGGAAAACGGTGTAACAAGGGTGAACACTATCCCATA
TCACCAGCTCACCGTCTTTCATTGCCATACGAAATTCCGGATGAGCATTCATCAGGCGGGCAAGAATGTG
AATAAAGGCCGGATAAAACTTGTGCTTATTTTTCTTTACGGTCTTTAAAAAGGCCGTAATATCCAGCTGA
ACGGTCTGGTTATAGGTACATTGAGCAACTGACTGAAATGCCTCAAAATGTTCTTTACGATGCCATTGGG
ATATATCAACGGTGGTATATCCAGTGATTTTTTTCTCCATTTTAGCTTCCTTAGCTCCTGAAAATCTCGA
TAACTCAAAAAATACGCCCGGTAGTGATCTTATTTCATTATGGTGAAAGTTGGAACCTCTTACGTGCCCG
ATCAACTCGAGTGCCACCTGACGTCTAAGAAACCATTATTATCATGACATTAACCTATAAAAATAGGCGT
ATCACGAGGCAGAATTTCAGATAAAAAAAATCCTTAGCTTTCGCTAAGGATGATTTCTGGAATTCGCGGC
CGCTTCTAGAGCGATGAGTGGTCTCGGGTAATTTAATTTTTTATGTGTAATTAAAATAAATATTTGGACA
CCATTAAGTTGTTTTCTTCTTAAAGAGCCAATTTATTTTAATTACACCGCTTGAGACCACTCATCGCGAC
TAGTAGCGGCCGCTGCAGTCCGGCAAAAAAGGGCAAGGTGTCACCACCCTGCCCTTTTTCTTTAAAACCG
AAAAGATTACTTCGCGTTATGCAGGCTTCCTCGCTCACTGACTCGCTGCGCTCGGTCGTTCGGCTGCGGC
GAGCGGTATCAGCTCACTCAAAGGCGGTAATACGGTTATCCACAGAATCAGGGGATAACGCAGGAAAGAA
CATGTGAGCAAAAGGCCAGCAAAAGGCCAGGAACCGTAAAAAGGCCGCGTTGCTGGCGTTTTTCCACAGG
CTCCGCCCCCCTGACGAGCATCACAA
